LOCUS       Exported 5188 bp ds-DNA circular SYN 12-MAY-2021
DEFINITION  P3f.
ACCESSION   .
VERSION     .
KEYWORDS    pBT138b-proB
SOURCE      synthetic DNA construct
  ORGANISM  synthetic DNA construct
REFERENCE   1 (bases 1 to 5188)
  AUTHORS   Richter MF, Zhao KT, Eton E, Lapinaite A, Newby GA, Thuronyi BW,
            Wilson C, Koblan LW, Zeng J, Bauer DE, Doudna JA, Liu DR
  TITLE     Phage-assisted evolution of an adenine base editor with improved Cas
            domain compatibility and activity
  JOURNAL   Nat Biotechnol (2020)
REFERENCE   2 (bases 1 to 5188)
  AUTHORS   .
  TITLE     Direct Submission
  JOURNAL   Exported May 12, 2021 from SnapGene Server 1.1.58
            http://www.snapgene.com
FEATURES             Location/Qualifiers
     source          1..5188
                     /organism="synthetic DNA construct"
                     /mol_type="other DNA"
     CDS             complement(66..857)
                     /codon_start=1
                     /gene="aadA"
                     /product="aminoglycoside adenylyltransferase (Murphy,
                     1985)"
                     /label=SmR
                     /note="confers resistance to spectinomycin and
                     streptomycin"
                     /translation="MREAVIAEVSTQLSEVVGVIERHLEPTLLAVHLYGSAVDGGLKPH
                     SDIDLLVTVTVRLDETTRRALINDLLETSASPGESEILRAVEVTIVVHDDIIPWRYPAK
                     RELQFGEWQRNDILAGIFEPATIDIDLAILLTKAREHSVALVGPAAEELFDPVPEQDLF
                     EALNETLTLWNSPPDWAGDERNVVLTLSRIWYSAVTGKIAPKDVAADWAMERLPAQYQP
                     VILEARQAYLGQEEDRLASRADQLEEFVHYVKGEITKVVGK"
     promoter        complement(858..929)
                     /gene="bla"
                     /label=AmpR promoter
     rep_origin      957..1545
                     /direction=RIGHT
                     /label=ori
                     /note="high-copy-number ColE1/pMB1/pBR322/pUC origin of
                     replication"
     primer_bind     1446..1465
                     /label=pBR322ori-F
                     /note="pBR322 origin, forward primer"
     primer_bind     1699..1716
                     /label=L4440
                     /note="L4440 vector, forward primer"
     misc_feature    1731..1871
                     /label=bom
                     /note="basis of mobility region from pBR322"
     primer_bind     complement(1797..1816)
                     /label=pRS-marker
                     /note="pRS vectors, use to sequence yeast selectable
                     marker"
     primer_bind     1957..1979
                     /label=pGEX 3'
                     /note="pGEX vectors, reverse primer"
     CDS             complement(1973..2164)
                     /codon_start=1
                     /gene="rop"
                     /product="Rop protein, which maintains plasmids at low copy
                     number"
                     /label=rop
                     /translation="MTKQEKTALNMARFIRSQTLTLLEKLNELDADEQADICESLHDHA
                     DELYRSCLARFGDDGENL"
ORIGIN
        1 actcctcagc aaatataatg accctcttga taacccaaga gggcattttt taatgcccat
       61 ggcgtttatt tgccgactac cttggtgatc tcgcctttca cgtagtggac aaattcttcc
      121 aactgatctg cgcgcgaggc caagcgatct tcttcttgtc caagataagc ctgtctagct
      181 tcaagtatga cgggctgata ctgggccggc aggcgctcca ttgcccagtc ggcagcgaca
      241 tccttcggcg cgattttgcc ggttactgcg ctgtaccaaa tgcgggacaa cgtaagcact
      301 acatttcgct catcgccagc ccagtcgggc ggcgagttcc atagcgttaa ggtttcattt
      361 agcgcctcaa atagatcctg ttcaggaacc ggatcaaaga gttcctccgc cgctggacct
      421 accaaggcaa cgctatgttc tcttgctttt gtcagcaaga tagccagatc aatgtcgatc
      481 gtggctggct cgaagatacc tgcaagaatg tcattgcgct gccattctcc aaattgcagt
      541 tcgcgcttag ctggataacg ccacggaatg atgtcgtcgt gcacaacaat ggtgacttct
      601 acagcgcgga gaatctcgct ctctccaggg gaagccgaag tttccaaaag gtcgttgatc
      661 aaagctcgcc gcgttgtttc atcaagcctt acggtcaccg taaccagcaa atcaatatca
      721 ctgtgtggct tcaggccgcc atccactgcg gagccgtaca aatgtacggc cagcaacgtc
      781 ggttcgagat ggcgctcgat gacgccaact acctctgata gttgagtcga tacttcggcg
      841 atcaccgctt ccctcatact cttccttttt caatattatt gaagcattta tcagggttat
      901 tgtctcatga gcgtatacat atttgaatgt atttagaaaa ataggccaaa tagggtttga
      961 gatccttttt ttctgcgcgt aatctgctgc ttgcaaacaa aaaaaccacc gctaccagcg
     1021 gtggtttgtt tgccggatca agagctacca cctctttttc cgaaggtaac tggcttcagc
     1081 agagcgcaga taccaaatac tgtccttcta gtgtagccgt agttaggcca ccacttcaag
     1141 aactctgtag caccgcctac atacctcgct ctgctaatcc tgttaccagt ggctgctgcc
     1201 agtggcgata agtcgtgtct taccgggttg gactcaagac gatagttacc ggataaggcg
     1261 cagcggtcgg gctgaacggg gggttcgtgc acacagccca gcttggagcg aacgacctac
     1321 accgaactga gatacctaca gcgtgagcta tgagaaagcg ccacgcttcc cgaagggaga
     1381 aaggcggaca ggtatccggt aagcggcagg gtcggaacag gagagcgcac gagggagctt
     1441 ccagggggaa acgcctggta tctttatagt cctgtcgggt ttcgccacct ctgacttgag
     1501 cgtcgatttt tgtgatgctc gtcagggggg cggagcctat ggaaaaacgc cagcaacgcg
     1561 gcctttttac ggttcctggc cttttgctgg ccttttgctc acatgttctt tcctgcgtta
     1621 tcccctgatt ctgtggataa ccgtattacc gcctttgagt gagctgatac cgctcgccgc
     1681 agccgaacga ccgagcgcag cgagtcagtg agcgaggaag cggatgagcg cctgatgcgg
     1741 tattttctcc ttacgcatct gtgcggtatt tcacaccgca tatggtgcac tctcagtaca
     1801 atctgctctg atgccgcata gttaagccag tatacactcc gctatcgcta cgtgactggg
     1861 tcatggctgc gccccgacac ccgccaacac ccgctgacgc gccctgacgg gcttgtctgc
     1921 tcccggcatc cgcttacaga caagctgtga ccgtctccgg gagctgcatg tgtcagaggt
     1981 tttcaccgtc atcaccgaaa cgcgcgaggc agctgcggta aagctcatca gcgtggtcgt
     2041 gaagcgattc acagatgtct gcctgttcat ccgcgtccag ctcgttgagt ttctccagaa
     2101 gcgttaatgt ctggcttctg ataaagcggg ccatgttaag ggcggttttt tcctgtttgg
     2161 tcactgatgc ctccgtgtaa gggggatttc tgttcatggg ggtaatgata ccgatgaaac
     2221 gagagaggat gctcacgata cgggttactg atgatgaaca agaggacatc cggtcaaata
     2281 aaacgaaagg ctcagtcgaa agactgggcc tttcgttttg ctgaggagac ttagggactc
     2341 tcacagctaa caccacgtcg tccctatctg ctgccctagg tctatgagtg gttgctggat
     2401 aactttacgg gcatgcataa ggctcgtaat atatattcag ggagaccaca acggtttccc
     2461 tctacaaata attttgttta acttttacta gagtgggacc ctacctgcag gtgcagtact
     2521 acatcatcag gcatgaacac gattaacatc gctaagaacg acttctctga catcgaactg
     2581 gctgctatcc cgttcaacac tctggctgac cattacggtg agcgtttagc tcgcgaacag
     2641 ttggcccttg agcatgagtc ttacgagatg ggtgaagcac gcttccgcaa gatgtttgag
     2701 tgataactta aagctggtga ggttgcggat aacgctgccg ccaagcctct catcactacc
     2761 ctactcccta agatgattgc acgcatcaac gactggtttg aggaagtgaa agctaagcgc
     2821 ggcaagcgcc cgacagcctt ccagttcctg caagaaatca agccggaagc cgtagcgtac
     2881 atcaccatta agaccactct ggcttgccta accagtgctg acaatacaac cgttcaggct
     2941 gtagcaagcg caatcggtcg ggccattgag gacgaggctc gcttcggtcg tatccgtgac
     3001 cttaaagcta agcacttcaa gaaaaacgtt gaggaacaac tcaacaagcg cgtagggcac
     3061 gtctacaaga aagcatttat gcaagttgtc gaggctgaca tgctctctaa gggtctactc
     3121 ggtggcgagg cgtggtcttc gtggcataag gaagactcta ttcatgtagg agtacgctgc
     3181 atcgagatgc tcattgagtc aaccggaatg gttagcttac accgccaaaa tgctggcgta
     3241 gtaggtcaag actctgagac tatcgaactc gcacctgaat acgctgaggc tatcgcaacc
     3301 cgtgcaggtg cgctggctgg catctctccg atgttccaac cttgcgtagt tcctcctaag
     3361 ccgtggactg gcattactgg tggtggctat tgggctaacg gtcgtcgtcc tctggcgctg
     3421 gtgcgtactc acagtaagaa agcactgatg cgctacgaag acgtttacat gcctgaggtg
     3481 tacaaagcga ttaacattgc gcaaaacacc gcatggaaaa tcaacaagaa agtcctagcg
     3541 gtcgccaacg taatcaccaa gtggaagcat tgtccggtcg aggacatccc tgcgattgag
     3601 cgtgaagaac tcccgatgaa accggaagac atcgacatga atcctgaggc tctcaccgcg
     3661 tggaaacgtg ctgccgctgc tgtgtaccgc aaggacaagg ctcgcaagtc tcgccgtatc
     3721 agccttgagt tcatgcttga gcaagccaat aagtttgcta accataaggc catctggttc
     3781 ccttacaaca tggactggcg cggtcgtgtt tacgctgtgt caatgttcaa cccgcaaggt
     3841 aacgatatga ccaaaggact gcttacgctg gcgaaaggta aaccaatcgg taaggaaggt
     3901 tactactggc tgaaaatcca cggtgcaaac tgtgcgggtg tcgataaggt tccgttccct
     3961 gagcgcatca agttcattga ggaaaaccac gagaacatca tggcttgcgc taagtctcca
     4021 ctggagaaca cttggtgggc tgagcaagat tctccgttct gcttccttgc gttctgcttt
     4081 gagtacgctg gggtacagca ccacggcctg agctataact gctcccttcc gctggcgttt
     4141 gacgggtctt gctctggcat ccagcacttc tccgcgatgc tccgagatga ggtaggtggt
     4201 cgcgcggtta acttgcttcc tagtgaaacc gttcaggaca tctacgggat tgttgctaag
     4261 aaagtcaacg agattctaca agcagacgca atcaatggga ccgataacga agtagttacc
     4321 gtgaccgatg agaacactgg tgaaatctct gagaaagtca agctgggcac taaggcactg
     4381 gctggtcaat ggctggctta cggtgttact cgcagtgtga ctaagcgttc agtcatgacg
     4441 ctggcttacg ggtccaaaga gttcggcttc cgtcaacaag tgctggaaga taccattcag
     4501 ccagctattg attccggcaa gggtctgatg ttcactcagc cgaatcaggc tgctggatac
     4561 atggctaagc tgatttggga atctgtgagc gtgacggtgg tagctgcggt tgaagcaatg
     4621 aactggctta agtctgctgc taagctgctg gctgctgagg tcaaagataa gaagactgga
     4681 gagattcttc gcaagcgttg cgctgtgcat tgggtaactc ctgatggttt ccctgtgtgg
     4741 caggaataca agaagcctat tcagacgcgc ttgaacctga tgttcctcgg tcagttccgc
     4801 ttacagccta ccattaacac caacaaagat agcgagattg atgcacacaa acaggagtct
     4861 ggtatcgctc ctaactttgt acacagccaa gacggtagcc accttcgtaa gactgtagtg
     4921 tgggcacacg agaagtacgg tatcgaatct tttgcactga ttcacgactc cttcggtacc
     4981 attccggctg acgctgcgaa cctgttcaaa gcagtgcgcg aaactatggt tgacacatat
     5041 gagtcttgtg atgtactggc tgatttctac gaccagttcg ctgaccagtt gcacgagtct
     5101 caattggaca aaatgccagc acttccggct aaaggtaact tgaacctccg tgacatctta
     5161 gagtccgact tcgcgttcgc ctaatggc
//
