[The description below was written by a language model from this plasmid's Addgene catalogue record and the feature table of its GenBank file.]
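Description:
pBT138b-proB is a 5,188 bp circular synthetic bacterial plasmid catalogued under synthetic biology, with its purpose given only as "P3f". This appears to be its designation within the set of plasmids from a study on phage-assisted evolution of an adenine base editor. The backbone is listed as "pCMV with a BR322 origin", but no CMV promoter or other mammalian element is annotated. The annotated features are purely those of an E. coli maintenance plasmid: a ColE1/pMB1/pBR322-type origin of replication, the pBR322 bom (basis of mobility) region, and the rop gene, whose product restrains copy number for this origin family. The catalogue nonetheless lists copy number as unknown. Selection is by spectinomycin through the aadA aminoglycoside adenylyltransferase gene (SmR), which also confers streptomycin resistance and is driven here by the bla (AmpR) promoter.

The declared insert is T7 RNA polymerase (T7-RNAP), but the feature table annotates only the first 2.2 kb or so, covering the marker, origin, bom and rop. The remaining roughly 3 kb, which could accommodate the polymerase coding sequence and its regulatory elements, carries no annotation. The promoter driving T7-RNAP is therefore not stated. The "proB" suffix may refer to a constitutive promoter of that name, but the record does not confirm this. It also does not say whether the polymerase is wild type, mutated or otherwise modified, or how its expression or activity is linked to base editing. Given the associated publication, the plasmid most likely serves as a host-cell accessory component of a selection circuit that uses T7 RNA polymerase, though its exact role is not described here.
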