Addgene plasmid #138515: pBT138b-proB
Purpose: P3f
Depositing lab: David Liu. Depositing organization: Broad Institute. Publication: Phage-assisted evolution of an adenine base editor with improved Cas domain compatibility and activity. Richter MF, Zhao KT, Eton E, Lapinaite A, Newby GA, Thuronyi BW, Wilson C, Koblan LW, Zeng J, Bauer DE, Doudna JA, Liu DR. Nat Biotechnol. 2020 Jul;38(7):883-891. doi: 10.1038/s41587-020-0453-z. Epub 2020 Mar 16. PubMed 32433547.
Backbone
  Vector backbone: pCMV with a BR322 origin
  Vector type: Synthetic Biology
Growth in bacteria
  Bacterial resistance: Spectinomycin, 50 μg/mL
  Growth temperature: 37°C
  Growth strain: DH5alpha
  Copy number: Unknown
Gene/Insert
  Gene/Insert name: T7-RNAP
  Species: Other
  Cloning method: Unknown
Terms and licenses: Academic/Nonprofit Terms; Industry Terms: Not Available to Industry
How to cite: pBT138b-proB was a gift from David Liu (Addgene plasmid # 138515 ; http://n2t.net/addgene:138515 ; RRID:Addgene_138515)
